Addgene plasmid #57538: mGeos2-VES-Actin-C-18
Purpose: Localization: Actin, Excitation: 503 / 569, Emission: 514 / 581
Depositing lab: Michael Davidson. Depositing organization: Florida State University, Tallahassee.
Backbone
  Vector backbone: mGeos2-VES-C1
  Backbone size w/o insert (bp): 4750
  Vector type: Mammalian Expression
  Selectable markers: Neomycin (select with G418)
Growth in bacteria
  Bacterial resistance: Kanamycin, 50 μg/mL
  Growth temperature: 37°C
  Growth strain: DH5alpha
  Copy number: High Copy
Gene/Insert
  Gene/Insert name: Actin (alt name: NM_001101.3)
  Species: H. sapiens (human)
  Entrez Gene: ACTB (a.k.a. BKRNS, BNS, BRWS1, CSMH, DDS1, PS1TP5BP1, THC8)
  Promoter: CMV
  Tag / fusion protein: mGeos2-VES (N terminal on backbone)
  Cloning method: Unknown
  Sequencing primers: 5′ CMV-F; 3′ SV40pA-R
Terms and licenses: Academic/Nonprofit Terms; Industry Terms
Depositor comments: . Excitation = 503 / 569; Emission = 514 / 581
How to cite: mGeos2-VES-Actin-C-18 was a gift from Michael Davidson (Addgene plasmid # 57538 ; http://n2t.net/addgene:57538 ; RRID:Addgene_57538)
