[The description below was written by a language model from this plasmid's Addgene catalogue record and pLannotate feature annotations shown in this document.]
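Description:
mGeos2-VES-Actin-C-18 is a mammalian expression plasmid built on the mGeos2-VES-C1 backbone, a C1-type fluorescent-protein fusion vector. It encodes human beta-actin (ACTB) fused at its N-terminus to the fluorescent protein mGeos2-VES. Expression is driven by the human cytomegalovirus immediate-early enhancer and promoter, and the transcript is terminated by an SV40 polyadenylation signal. In the feature table, the fluorescent protein coding region sits directly downstream of the CMV promoter and is separated from the actin open reading frame by a short gap that is consistent with a linker (the "18" in the name may refer to its length, though the record does not say so). The annotation software labels the fluorescent protein as Skylan-S, a related photoswitchable protein derived from Lobophyllia hemprichii, and matches the actin sequence to the bovine protein. These labels probably reflect closest database matches and the high conservation of actin, not a discrepancy with the catalogue entry, which gives the insert as human.

The plasmid is propagated in E. coli from a high-copy ColE1/pUC-type origin under kanamycin selection. A single Tn5 aminoglycoside phosphotransferase gene (NeoR/KanR) is preceded by both a bacterial promoter and the SV40 early promoter and is followed by the HSV TK polyadenylation signal. It therefore confers kanamycin resistance in bacteria and G418 resistance for selecting stably transfected mammalian cells. An f1 origin is also present. Several small annotated fragments (RSF ori, large T antigen, ble, bGH poly(A)) appear to be partial matches to backbone sequence and not functional elements.

The construct is intended for labelling actin in live or fixed mammalian cells. The paired excitation (503/569 nm) and emission (514/581 nm) values in the record indicate a green and a red-shifted state, which would suit photoconversion-based imaging, although the record does not describe specific applications.
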