Features (pLannotate 1.2.2; 15 found; start..end, strand, type, name):
      1..47      +  rep_origin     RSF ori (fragment): Plasmids containing the RSF 1030 origin of replication can be propagated in E. coli cells that contain additional plasmids with compatible origins.
    115..418     +  enhancer       CMV enhancer: human cytomegalovirus immediate early enhancer
    419..622     +  promoter       CMV promoter: human cytomegalovirus (CMV) immediate early promoter
    667..1344    +  CDS            Skylan-S: Skylan-S is a photoswitchable green fluorescent protein published in 2015, derived from Lobophyllia hemprichii.
   1399..2520    +  CDS            ACTB: ACTB_BOVIN - Experimental evidence at protein level: Swiss-Prot protein existence level 1. Actin is a highly conserved protein that polymerizes to produce filaments that form cross-linked networks in the cytoplasm of cells. Actin exists in both monomeric (G-actin) and polymeric (F-actin) forms, both forms playing key functions, such as cell motility and contraction. In addition to their role in the cytoplasmic cytoskeleton, G- and F-actin also localize in the nucleus, and regulate gene transcription and motility and repair of damaged DNA. From Bos taurus (Bovine).
   2546..2630    +  CDS            large T antigen (fragment): large T antigen from SV40 (simian virus 40)
   2653..2774    +  polyA_signal   SV40 poly(A) signal: SV40 polyadenylation signal
   2808..3236    -  rep_origin     f1 ori (sequence partly withheld): f1 bacteriophage origin of replication; arrow indicates direction of (+) strand synthesis
   3263..3367    +  promoter       AmpR promoter: bla
   3436..3646    +  promoter       SV40 promoter: SV40 early promoter
   3689..4483    +  CDS            NeoR/KanR: aminoglycoside phosphotransferase from Tn5; aph(3')-II (or nptII); confers resistance to neomycin, kanamycin, and G418 (Geneticin®)
   4504..4656    +  CDS            ble (fragment): BLE_KLEPN - Experimental evidence at protein level: Swiss-Prot protein existence level 1. Binding protein with a strong affinity to the bleomycin family of antibiotics. Binds to CL990; an antimitotic-antibiotic compound. From Klebsiella pneumoniae.
   4715..4762    +  polyA_signal   HSV TK poly(A) signal: herpes simplex virus thymidine kinase polyadenylation signal (Cole and Stacy, 1985)
   4853..4869    -  polyA_signal   bGH poly(A) signal (fragment): bovine growth hormone polyadenylation signal
   5091..5679    +  rep_origin     ori: high-copy-number ColE1/pMB1/pBR322/pUC origin of replication
>Addgene plasmid #57538 | mGeos2-VES-Actin-C-18 | addgene full sequence | sequence record 218588 | Addgene NGS Result
TTCTTTCCTGCGTTATCCCCTGATTCTGTGGATAACCGTATTACCGCCATGCATTAGTTATTAATAGTAA
TCAATTACGGGGTCATTAGTTCATAGCCCATATATGGAGTTCCGCGTTACATAACTTACGGTAAATGGCC
CGCCTGGCTGACCGCCCAACGACCCCCGCCCATTGACGTCAATAATGACGTATGTTCCCATAGTAACGCC
AATAGGGACTTTCCATTGACGTCAATGGGTGGAGTATTTACGGTAAACTGCCCACTTGGCAGTACATCAA
GTGTATCATATGCCAAGTACGCCCCCTATTGACGTCAATGACGGTAAATGGCCCGCCTGGCATTATGCCC
AGTACATGACCTTATGGGACTTTCCTACTTGGCAGTACATCTACGTATTAGTCATCGCTATTACCATGGT
GATGCGGTTTTGGCAGTACATCAATGGGCGTGGATAGCGGTTTGACTCACGGGGATTTCCAAGTCTCCAC
CCCATTGACGTCAATGGGAGTTTGTTTTGGCACCAAAATCAACGGGACTTTCCAAAATGTCGTAACAACT
CCGCCCCATTGACGCAAATGGGCGGTAGGCGTGTACGGTGGGAGGTCTATATAAGCAGAGCTGGTTTAGT
GAACCGTCAGATCCGCTAGCGCTACCGGTCGCCACCATGAGTGCGATTAAGCCAGACATGAAGATCAAAC
TCCGTATGGAAGGCAACGTAAACGGGCACCACTTTGTGATCGACGGAGATGGTACAGGCAAGCCTTTTGA
GGGAAAACAGAGTATGGATCTTGAAGTCAAAGAGGGCGGACCTCTGCCTTTTGCCTTTGATATCCTGACC
ACTGCATTCTCCTACGGCAACAGGGTATTCGCCAAATATCCAGACAACATACAAGACTATTTTAAGCAGT
CGTTTCCTAAGGGGTATTCGTGGGAACGAAGCTTGACTTTCGAAGACGGGGGCATTTGCAACGCCAGAAA
CGACATAACAATGGAAGGGGACACTTTCTATAATAAAGTTCGATTTTATGGTACCAACTTTCCCGCCAAT
GGTCCAGTTATGCAGAAGAAGACGCTGAAATGGGAGCCCTCCACTGAGAAAATGTATGTGCGTGATGGAG
TGCTGACGGGTGATGTAGAGATGGCTTTGTTGCTTGAAGGAAATGCCCATTACCGATGTGACTTCAGAAC
TACTTACAAAGCTAAGGAGAAGGGTGTCAAGTTACCAGGCGCCCACTTTGTGGACCACTGCATTGAGATT
TTAAGCCATGACAAAGATTACAACAAGGTTAAGCTGTATGAGCATGCTGTTGCTCATTCTGGATTGCCTG
ACAATGCCAGACGATCCGGACTCAGATCTGGCAGCGGTGGAGGCAGCGCATCCGGCGGAAGCGGAAGCGA
TGATGATATCGCCGCGCTCGTCGTCGACAACGGCTCCGGCATGTGCAAGGCCGGCTTCGCGGGCGACGAT
GCCCCCCGGGCCGTCTTCCCCTCCATCGTGGGGCGCCCCAGGCACCAGGGCGTGATGGTGGGCATGGGTC
AGAAGGATTCCTATGTGGGCGACGAGGCCCAGAGCAAGAGAGGCATCCTCACCCTGAAGTACCCCATCGA
GCACGGCATCGTCACCAACTGGGACGACATGGAGAAAATCTGGCACCACACCTTCTACAATGAGCTGCGT
GTGGCTCCCGAGGAGCACCCCGTGCTGCTGACCGAGGCCCCCCTGAACCCCAAGGCCAACCGCGAGAAGA
TGACCCAGATCATGTTTGAGACCTTCAACACCCCAGCCATGTACGTTGCTATCCAGGCTGTGCTATCCCT
GTACGCCTCTGGCCGTACCACTGGCATCGTGATGGACTCCGGTGACGGGGTCACCCACACTGTGCCCATC
TACGAGGGGTATGCCCTCCCCCATGCCATCCTGCGTCTGGACCTGGCTGGCCGGGACCTGACTGACTACC
TCATGAAGATCCTCACCGAGCGCGGCTACAGCTTCACCACCACGGCCGAGCGGGAAATCGTGCGTGACAT
TAAGGAGAAGCTGTGCTACGTCGCCCTGGACTTCGAGCAAGAGATGGCCACGGCTGCTTCCAGCTCCTCC
CTGGAGAAGAGCTACGAGCTGCCTGACGGCCAGGTCATCACCATTGGCAATGAGCGGTTCCGCTGCCCTG
AGGCACTCTTCCAGCCTTCCTTCCTGGGCATGGAGTCCTGTGGCATCCACGAAACTACCTTCAACTCCAT
CATGAAGTGTGACGTGGACATCCGCAAAGACCTGTACGCCAACACAGTGCTGTCTGGCGGCACCACCATG
TACCCTGGCATTGCCGACAGGATGCAGAAGGAGATCACTGCCCTGGCACCCAGCACAATGAAGATCAAGA
TCATTGCTCCTCCTGAGCGCAAGTACTCCGTGTGGATCGGCGGCTCCATCCTGGCCTCGCTGTCCACCTT
CCAGCAGATGTGGATCAGCAAGCAGGAGTATGACGAGTCCGGCCCCTCCATCGTCCACCGCAAATGCTTC
TAGGGATCCACCGGATCTAGATAACTGATCATAATCAGCCATACCACATTTGTAGAGGTTTTACTTGCTT
TAAAAAACCTCCCACACCTCCCCCTGAACCTGAAACATAAAATGAATGCAATTGTTGTTGTTAACTTGTT
TATTGCAGCTTATAATGGTTACAAATAAAGCAATAGCATCACAAATTTCACAAATAAAGCATTTTTTTCA
CTGCATTCTAGTTGTGGTTTGTCCAAACTCATCAATGTATCTTAAGGCGTAAATTGTAAGCGTTAATATT
TTGTTAAAATTCGCGTTAAATTTTTGTTAAATCAGCTCATTTTTTAACCAATAGGCCGAAATCGGCAAAA
TCCCTTATAAATCAAAAGAATAGACCGAGATAGGGT
[37 nt withheld, positions 2907-2943]
AAAGAACGTGGACTCCAACGTCAAAGG
[49 nt withheld, positions 2971-3019]
T
[91 nt withheld, positions 3021-3111]
G
[124 nt withheld, positions 3113-3236]
CAGGTGGCACTTTTCGGGGAAATGTGCGCGGAACCCCTATTTGTTTATTTTTCTAAATACATTCAAATAT
GTATCCGCTCATGAGACAATAACCCTGATAAATGCTTCAATAATATTGAAAAAGGAAGAGTCCTGAGGCG
GAAAGAACCAGCTGTGGAATGTGTGTCAGTTAGGGTGTGGAAAGTCCCCAGGCTCCCCAGCAGGCAGAAG
TATGCAAAGCATGCATCTCAATTAGTCAGCAACCATAGTCCCGCCCCTAACTCCGCCCATCCCGCCCCTA
ACTCCGCCCAGTTCCGCCCATTCTCCGCCCCATGGCTGACTAATTTTTTTTATTTATGCAGAGGCCGAGG
CCGCCTCGGCCTCTGAGCTATTCCAGAAGTAGTGAGGAGGCTTTTTTGGAGGCCTAGGCTTTTGCAAAGA
TCGATCAAGAGACAGGATGAGGATCGTTTCGCATGATTGAACAAGATGGATTGCACGCAGGTTCTCCGGC
CGCTTGGGTGGAGAGGCTATTCGGCTATGACTGGGCACAACAGACAATCGGCTGCTCTGATGCCGCCGTG
TTCCGGCTGTCAGCGCAGGGGCGCCCGGTTCTTTTTGTCAAGACCGACCTGTCCGGTGCCCTGAATGAAC
TGCAAGACGAGGCAGCGCGGCTATCGTGGCTGGCCACGACGGGCGTTCCTTGCGCAGCTGTGCTCGACGT
TGTCACTGAAGCGGGAAGGGACTGGCTGCTATTGGGCGAAGTGCCGGGGCAGGATCTCCTGTCATCTCAC
CTTGCTCCTGCCGAGAAAGTATCCATCATGGCTGATGCAATGCGGCGGCTGCATACGCTTGATCCGGCTA
CCTGCCCATTCGACCACCAAGCGAAACATCGCATCGAGCGAGCACGTACTCGGATGGAAGCCGGTCTTGT
CGATCAGGATGATCTGGACGAAGAGCATCAGGGGCTCGCGCCAGCCGAACTGTTCGCCAGGCTCAAGGCG
AGCATGCCCGACGGCGAGGATCTCGTCGTGACCCATGGCGATGCCTGCTTGCCGAATATCATGGTGGAAA
ATGGCCGCTTTTCTGGATTCATCGACTGTGGCCGGCTGGGTGTGGCGGACCGCTATCAGGACATAGCGTT
GGCTACCCGTGATATTGCTGAAGAGCTTGGCGGCGAATGGGCTGACCGCTTCCTCGTGCTTTACGGTATC
GCCGCTCCCGATTCGCAGCGCATCGCCTTCTATCGCCTTCTTGACGAGTTCTTCTGAGCGGGACTCTGGG
GTTCGAAATGACCGACCAAGCGACGCCCAACCTGCCATCACGAGATTTCGATTCCACCGCCGCCTTCTAT
GAAAGGTTGGGCTTCGGAATCGTTTTCCGGGACGCCGGCTGGATGATCCTCCAGCGCGGGGATCTCATGC
TGGAGTTCTTCGCCCACCCTAGGGGGAGGCTAACTGAAACACGGAAGGAGACAATACCGGAAGGAACCCG
CGCTATGACGGCAATAAAAAGACAGAATAAAACGCACGGTGTTGGGTCGTTTGTTCATAAACGCGGGGTT
CGGTCCCAGGGCTGGCACTCTGTCGATACCCCACCGAGACCCCATTGGGGCCAATACGCCCGCGTTTCTT
CCTTTTCCCCACCCCACCCCCCAAGTTCGGGTGAAGGCCCAGGGCTCGCAGCCAACGTCGGGGCGGCAGG
CCCTGCCATAGCCTCAGGTTACTCATATATACTTTAGATTGATTTAAAACTTCATTTTTAATTTAAAAGG
ATCTAGGTGAAGATCCTTTTTGATAATCTCATGACCAAAATCCCTTAACGTGAGTTTTCGTTCCACTGAG
CGTCAGACCCCGTAGAAAAGATCAAAGGATCTTCTTGAGATCCTTTTTTTCTGCGCGTAATCTGCTGCTT
GCAAACAAAAAAACCACCGCTACCAGCGGTGGTTTGTTTGCCGGATCAAGAGCTACCAACTCTTTTTCCG
AAGGTAACTGGCTTCAGCAGAGCGCAGATACCAAATACTGTTCTTCTAGTGTAGCCGTAGTTAGGCCACC
ACTTCAAGAACTCTGTAGCACCGCCTACATACCTCGCTCTGCTAATCCTGTTACCAGTGGCTGCTGCCAG
TGGCGATAAGTCGTGTCTTACCGGGTTGGACTCAAGACGATAGTTACCGGATAAGGCGCAGCGGTCGGGC
TGAACGGGGGGTTCGTGCACACAGCCCAGCTTGGAGCGAACGACCTACACCGAACTGAGATACCTACAGC
GTGAGCTATGAGAAAGCGCCACGCTTCCCGAAGGGAGAAAGGCGGACAGGTATCCGGTAAGCGGCAGGGT
CGGAACAGGAGAGCGCACGAGGGAGCTTCCAGGGGGAAACGCCTGGTATCTTTATAGTCCTGTCGGGTTT
CGCCACCTCTGACTTGAGCGTCGATTTTTGTGATGCTCGTCAGGGGGGCGGAGCCTATGGAAAAACGCCA
GCAACGCGGCCTTTTTACGGTTCCTGGCCTTTTGCTGGCCTTTTGCTCACATG
