>Addgene plasmid #57538 | mGeos2-VES-Actin-C-18 | depositor partial sequence | sequence record 88681 | insert sequence
AGGGGATGGTAAGTGACGTCAGATCCGCTAGCGCTACCGGTCGCCACCATGAGTGCGATTAAGCCAGACA
TGAAGATCAAACTCCGTATGGAAGGCAACGTAAACGGGCACCACTTTGTGATCGACGGAGATGGTACAGG
CAAGCCTTTTGAGGGAAAACAGAGTATGGATCTTGAAGTCAAAGAGGGCGGACCTCTGCCTTTTGCCTTT
GATATCCTGACCACTGCATTCTCCTACGGCAACAGGGTATTCGCCAAATATCCAGACAACATACAAGACT
ATTTTAAGCAGTCGTTTCCTAAGGGGTATTCGTGGGAACGAAGCTTGACTTTCGAAGACGGGGGCATTTG
CAACGCCAGAAACGACATAACAATGGAAGGGGACACTTTCTATAATAAAGTTCGATTTTATGGTACCAAC
TTTCCCGCCAATGGTCCAGTTATGCAGAAGAAGACGCTGAAATGGGAGCCCTCCACTGAGAAAATGTATG
TGCGTGATGGAGTGCTGACGGGTGATGTAGAGATGGCTTTGTTGCTTGAAGGAAATGCCCATTACCGATG
TGACTTCAGAACTACTTACAAAGCTAAGGAGAAGGGTGTCAAGTTACCAGGCGCCCACTTTGTGGACCAC
TGCATTGAGATTTTAAGCCATGACAAAGATTACAACAAGGTTAAGCTGTATGAGCATGCTGTTGCTCATT
CTGGATTGCCTGACAATGCCAGACGATCCGGACTCAGATCTGGCAGCGGTGGAGGCAGCGCATCCGGCGG
AAGCGGAAGCGATGATGATATCGCCGCGCTCGTCGTCGACAACGGCTCCGGCATGTGCAAGGCCGGCTTC
GCGGGCGACGATGCCCCCCGGGCCGTCTTCCCCTCCATCGTGGGGCGCCCCAGGCACCAGGGCGTGATGG
TGGGCATGGGTCAGAAGGATTCCTATGTGGGCGACGAGGCCCAGAGCAAGAGAGGCATCCTCACCCTGAA
GTACCCCATCGAGCACGGCATCGTCACCAACTGGGACGACATGGAGAAAATCTGGCACACACCTTCTACA
TGAGCTGCGTGGTGGCTCCGAGGAGCACCCCGTGCTGCTGACGAGGCCCCCTGACCCCAAGGCACCGCGA
GAGATGACCCAGATCATGTTGAGACTCA
