>Addgene plasmid #57538 | mGeos2-VES-Actin-C-18 | depositor partial sequence | sequence record 88682 | Insert sequence 2
GGCGTCTCCCTCCATCGTGGGCGCCCCAGGCACAGGGCGTGATGGTGGGCATGGGTCAGAAGGATTCCTA
TGTGGGCGACGAGGCCCCAGAGCAAGAGAGGCATCCTCACCTGAAGTACCCCATCGAGCACGGCATCGTC
ACCAACTGGGACGACATGGAGAAAATCTGGCACCACACCTTCTACAATGAGCTGCGTGTGGCTCCCGAGG
AGCACCCCGTGCTGCTGACCGAGGCCCCCCTGAACCCCAAGGCCAACCGCGAGAAGATGACCCAGATCAT
GTTTGAGACCTTCAACACCCCAGCCATGTACGTTGCTATCCAGGCTGTGCTATCCCTGTACGCCTCTGGC
CGTACCACTGGCATCGTGATGGACTCCGGTGACGGGGTCACCCACACTGTGCCCATCTACGAGGGGTATG
CCCTCCCCCATGCCATCCTGCGTCTGGACCTGGCTGGCCGGGACCTGACTGACTACCTCATGAAGATCCT
CACCGAGCGCGGCTACAGCTTCACCACCACGGCCGAGCGGGAAATCGTGCGTGACATTAAGGAGAAGCTG
TGCTACGTCGCCCTGGACTTCGAGCAAGAGATGGCCACGGCTGCTTCCAGCTCCTCCCTGGAGAAGAGCT
ACGAGCTGCCTGACGGCCAGGTCATCACCATTGGCAATGAGCGGTTCCGCTGCCCTGAGGCACTCTTCCA
GCCTTCCTTCCTGGGCATGGAGTCCTGTGGCATCCACGAAACTACCTTCAACTCCATCATGAAGTGTGAC
GTGGACATCCGCAAAGACCTGTACGCCAACACAGTGCTGTCTGGCGGCACCACCATGTACCCTGGCATTG
CCGACAGGATGCAGAAGGAGATCACTGCCCTGGCACCCAGCACAATGAAGATCAAGATCATTGCTCCTCC
TGAGCGCAAGTACTCCGTGTGGATCGGCGGCTCCATCCTGGCCTCGCTGTCCACCTTCCAGCAGATGTGG
ATCAGCAAGCAGGAGTATGACGAGTCCGGCCCCTCCATCGTCCACCGCAAATGCTTCTAGGGATCCACCG
GATCTAGATAACTGATCATAATCAGCCATACCACATTGTAGAAATAGCCT
